Addgene plasmid #178768: pXalb_IF1_Cascade
Purpose: Expression of X. albilineansCascade type I-F1 Cascade genes
Depositing lab: Chase Beisel. Depositing organization: Helmholtz-Zentrum fuer Infektionsforschung (HZI). Publication: Rapid cell-free characterization of multi-subunit CRISPR effectors and transposons. Wimmer F, Mougiakos I, Englert F, Beisel CL. Mol Cell. 2022 Feb 16. pii: S1097-2765(22)00102-2. doi: 10.1016/j.molcel.2022.01.026. PubMed 35216669.
Backbone
  Vector backbone: pCV3
  Vector type: Bacterial Expression
Growth in bacteria
  Bacterial resistance: Chloramphenicol, 25 μg/mL
  Growth temperature: 37°C
  Growth strain: DH5alpha
  Copy number: Low Copy
Gene/Insert
  Gene/Insert name: X. albilineansCascade type I-F1 Cascade genes
  Species: X. albilineans
  Cloning method: Restriction Enzyme; 5′ cloning site Unknown (unknown if destroyed); 3′ cloning site Unknown (unknown if destroyed)
Terms and licenses: Academic/Nonprofit Terms; Industry Terms: Not Available to Industry
How to cite: pXalb_IF1_Cascade was a gift from Chase Beisel (Addgene plasmid # 178768 ; http://n2t.net/addgene:178768 ; RRID:Addgene_178768)
