[The description below was written by a language model from this plasmid's Addgene catalogue record and pLannotate feature annotations shown in this document.]
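Description:
pXalb_IF1_Cascade is a bacterial expression plasmid built on the pCV3 backbone that carries the Cascade genes of the type I-F1 CRISPR-Cas system from Xanthomonas albilineans. It is about 8.7 kb, is selected with chloramphenicol through a cat gene driven by its own promoter, and replicates from a complete p15A origin. That origin fits the catalogue's low-copy designation and allows the plasmid to coexist with ColE1-type plasmids. The annotation also picks up short fragments of ColE1, RSF, tetracycline-resistance, IS1 and β-lactamase sequences, together with an M13 origin. These appear to be backbone remnants, and the partial AmpR pieces should not be taken as a functional ampicillin marker.

The insert sits downstream of constitutive J23119 promoter sequences. One of these is followed by a fragment of the S. pyogenes guide RNA scaffold, which is probably a leftover from an earlier construct, and a second J23119 copy directly precedes the coding region. Automated annotation recognises only the last two genes, by homology to the Pseudomonas aeruginosa proteins: csy3, the crRNA-binding backbone subunit (Cas7f), and cas6f/csy4, the endoribonuclease that processes pre-crRNA. The roughly 2.4 kb between the promoter and csy3 is unannotated. It presumably holds the remaining Cascade subunits, but neither the catalogue entry nor the feature table lists the individual genes. The operon ends in rrnB T1 and T7Te terminators, followed by further rrnB terminator repeats.

The record gives no crRNA array or Cas2/3 nuclease on this plasmid, so it supplies only the surveillance complex proteins. The associated publication concerns rapid cell-free characterisation of multi-subunit CRISPR effectors, so the plasmid likely serves to express this Cascade complex in such assays or in E. coli.
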