Features (pLannotate 1.2.2; 26 found; start..end, strand, type, name):
    349..582     +  rep_origin     ori (fragment): high-copy-number ColE1/pMB1/pBR322/pUC origin of replication
    794..1453    -  CDS            CmR: chloramphenicol acetyltransferase; cat; confers resistance to chloramphenicol
   1454..1556    -  promoter       cat promoter: promoter of the E. coli cat gene encoding chloramphenicol acetyltransferase
   1677..1820    +  mobile_element IS1 (fragment): prokaryotic transposable element IS1
   1939..1994    -  rep_origin     RSF ori (fragment): Plasmids containing the RSF 1030 origin of replication can be propagated in E. coli cells that contain additional plasmids with compatible origins.
   2082..2627    -  rep_origin     p15A ori: Plasmids containing the medium-copy-number p15A origin of replication can be propagated in E. coli cells that contain a second plasmid with the ColE1 origin.
   2664..2784    -  CDS            TcR (fragment): tetracycline efflux protein; tet; confers resistance to tetracycline
   2794..2813    +  promoter       tet promoter (fragment): E. coli promoter for tetracycline efflux protein gene
   2813..2847    +  promoter       J23119(SpeI) promoter: bacterial promoter (Registry of Standard Biological Parts BBa J23119) modified to end with an SpeI site
   2886..2945    +  misc_RNA       gRNA scaffold (fragment): guide RNA scaffold for the Streptococcus pyogenes CRISPR/Cas9 system
   2960..2993    +  promoter       J23119 promoter: bacterial promoter (Registry of Standard Biological Parts BBa J23119)
   5401..6444    +  CDS            csy3: CSY3_PSEAB - Also known as csy1-3. Experimental evidence at protein level: Swiss-Prot protein existence level 1. CRISPR (clustered regularly interspaced short palindromic repeat) is an adaptive immune system that provides protection against mobile genetic elements (viruses, transposable elements and conjugative plasmids). CRISPR clusters contain sequences complementary to antecedent mobile elements and target invading nucleic acids. CRISPR clusters are transcribed and processed into CRISPR RNA (crRNA). Cas3 and Cascade participate in CRISPR interference, the third stage of CRISPR immunity (Pot
   6460..7023    +  CDS            cas6f: CAS6_PSEAB - Also known as csy4. Experimental evidence at protein level: Swiss-Prot protein existence level 1. CRISPR (clustered regularly interspaced short palindromic repeat) is an adaptive immune system that provides protection against mobile genetic elements (viruses, transposable elements and conjugative plasmids). CRISPR clusters contain sequences complementary to antecedent mobile elements and target invading nucleic acids. CRISPR clusters are transcribed and processed into CRISPR RNA (crRNA). Processes pre-crRNA into individual crRNA units. Absolutely required for crRNA production or s
   7053..7124    +  terminator     rrnB T1 terminator: transcription terminator T1 from the E. coli rrnB gene
   7140..7167    +  terminator     T7Te terminator: phage T7 early transcription terminator
   7192..7209    +  misc_feature   MCS (fragment): pUC18/19 multiple cloning site
   7293..7408    +  ncRNA          5S rRNA: Accession: RF00001 - 5S ribosomal RNA
   7412..7443    +  terminator     rrnB T1 terminator (fragment): transcription terminator T1 from the E. coli rrnB gene
   7464..7481    +  misc_feature   MCS (fragment): pUC18/19 multiple cloning site
   7565..7680    +  ncRNA          5S rRNA: Accession: RF00001 - 5S ribosomal RNA
   7684..7770    +  terminator     rrnB T1 terminator: Escherichia coli rrnB; transcription terminator T1 from the E. coli rrnB gene
   7862..7889    +  terminator     rrnB T2 terminator: transcription terminator T2 from the E. coli rrnB gene
   7908..7999    +  promoter       AmpR promoter: bla
   8000..8119    +  CDS            AmpR (fragment): β-lactamase; bla; confers resistance to ampicillin, carbenicillin, and related antibiotics
   8120..8414    +  CDS            bla(M) (fragment): β-lactamase lacking the signal sequence; bla(M); allows cytosolic expression of β-lactamase
   8457..163     +  rep_origin     M13 ori (across the origin) (sequence partly withheld): M13 bacteriophage origin of replication; arrow indicates direction of (+) strand synthesis
>Addgene plasmid #178768 | pXalb_IF1_Cascade | addgene full sequence | sequence record 355192 | Addgene NGS Result
[48 nt withheld, positions 1-48]
CCTTTGACGTTGGAGTCCACGTTCTTT
[37 nt withheld, positions 76-112]
ACCCTATCTCGGGCTATTCTTTTGATTTATAAGGGATTTTGCCGATTTCGGCCTATTGGTTAAAAAATGA
GCTGATTTAACAAAAATTTAACGCGAATTTTAACAAAATATTAACGTTTACAATTTAAAAGGATCTAGGT
GAAGATCCTTTTTGATAATCTCATGACCAAAATCCCTTAACGTGAGTTTTCGTTCCACTGAGCGTCAGAC
CCCGTAGAAAAGATCAAAGGATCTTCTTGAGATCCTTTTTTTCTGCGCGTAATCTGCTGCTTGCAAACAA
AAAAACCACCGCTACCAGCGGTGGTTTGTTTGCCGGATCAAGAGCTACCAACTCTTTTTCCGAAGGTAAC
TGGCTTCAGCAGAGCGCAGATACCAAATACTGTCCTTCTAGTGTAGCCGTAGTTAGGCCACCACTTCAAG
AACTCTGTAGCACCGCCTACATACCTCGCTCTGCTAATCCTGTTACCAGTCAGGCATTTGAGAAGCACAC
GGTCACACTGCTTCCGGTAGTCAATAAACCGGTAAACCAGCAATAGACATAAGCGGCTATTTAACGACCC
TGCCCTGAACCGACGACCGGGTCGAATTTGCTTTCGAATTTCTGCCATTCATCCGCTTATTATCACTTAT
TCAGGCGTAGCAACCAGGCGTTTAAGGGCACCAATAACTGCCTTAAAAAAATTACGCCCCGCCCTGCCAC
TCATCGCAGTACTGTTGTAATTCATTAAGCATTCTGCCGACATGGAAGCCATCACAAACGGCATGATGAA
CCTGAATCGCCAGCGGCATCAGCACCTTGTCGCCTTGCGTATAATATTTGCCCATGGTGAAAACGGGGGC
GAAGAAGTTGTCCATATTGGCCACGTTTAAATCAAAACTGGTGAAACTCACCCAGGGATTGGCTGAGACG
AAAAACATATTCTCAATAAACCCTTTAGGGAAATAGGCCAGGTTTTCACCGTAACACGCCACATCTTGCG
AATATATGTGTAGAAACTGCCGGAAATCGTCGTGGTATTCACTCCAGAGCGATGAAAACGTTTCAGTTTG
CTCATGGAAAACGGTGTAACAAGGGTGAACACTATCCCATATCACCAGCTCACCGTCTTTCATTGCCATA
CGGAATTCCGGATGAGCATTCATCAGGCGGGCAAGAATGTGAATAAAGGCCGGATAAAACTTGTGCTTAT
TTTTCTTTACGGTCTTTAAAAAGGCCGTAATATCCAGCTGAACGGTCTGGTTATAGGTACATTGAGCAAC
TGACTGAAATGCCTCAAAATGTTCTTTACGATGCCATTGGGATATATCAACGGTGGTATATCCAGTGATT
TTTTTCTCCATTTTAGCTTCCTTAGCTCCTGAAAATCTCGATAACTCAAAAAATACGCCCGGTAGTGATC
TTATTTCATTATGGTGAAAGTTGGAACCTCTTACGTGCCGATCAACGTCTCATTTTCGCCAAAAGTTGGC
CCAGGGCTTCCCGGTATCAACAGGGACACCAGGATTTATTTATTCTGCGAAGTGATCTTCCGTCACAGGT
ATTTATTCGGCGCAAAGTGCGTCGGGTGATGCTGCCAACTTACTGATTTAGTGTATGATGGTGTTTTTGA
GGTGCTCCAGTGGCTTCTGTTTCTATCAGCTGTCCCTCCTGTTCAGCTACTGACGGGGTGGTGCGTAACG
GCAAAAGCACCGCCGGACATCAGCGCTAGCGGAGTGTATACTGGCTTACTATGTTGGCACTGATGAGGGT
GTCAGTGAAGTGCTTCATGTGGCAGGAGAAAAAAGGCTGCACCGGTGCGTCAGCAGAATATGTGATACAG
GATATATTCCGCTTCCTCGCTCACTGACTCGCTACGCTCGGTCGTTCGACTGCGGCGAGCGGAAATGGCT
TACGAACGGGGCGGAGATTTCCTGGAAGATGCCAGGAAGATACTTAACAGGGAAGTGAGAGGGCCGCGGC
AAAGCCGTTTTTCCATAGGCTCCGCCCCCCTGACAAGCATCACGAAATCTGACGCTCAAATCAGTGGTGG
CGAAACCCGACAGGACTATAAAGATACCAGGCGTTTCCCCCTGGCGGCTCCCTCGTGCGCTCTCCTGTTC
CTGCCTTTCGGTTTACCGGTGTCATTCCGCTGTTATGGCCGCGTTTGTCTCATTCCACGCCTGACACTCA
GTTCCGGGTAGGCAGTTCGCTCCAAGCTGGACTGTATGCACGAACCCCCCGTTCAGTCCGACCGCTGCGC
CTTATCCGGTAACTATCGTCTTGAGTCCAACCCGGAAAGACATGCAAAAGCACCACTGGCAGCAGCCACT
GGTAATTGATTTAGAGGAGTTAGTCTTGAAGTCATGCGCCGGTTAAGGCTAAACTGAAAGGACAAGTTTT
GGTGACTGCGCTCCTCCAAGCCAGTTACCTCGGTTCAAAGAGTTGGTAGCTCAGAGAACCTTCGAAAAAC
CGCCCTGCAAGGCGGTTTTTTCGTTTTCAGAGCAAGAGATTACGCGCAGACCAAAACGATCTCAAGAAGA
TCATCTTATTAATCAGATAAAATATTTCTAGGCTCATGAGCCCGAAGTGGCGAGCCCGATCTTCCCCATC
GGTGATGTCGGCGATATAGGCGCCAGCAACCGCACCTGTGGCGCCGGTGATGCCGGCCACGATGCGTCCG
GCGTAGAGGATCTGCTCATGTTTGACAGCTTATCATCGATTTGACAGCTAGCTCAGTCCTAGGTATAATA
CTAGTATAGGTTAATGTCAATTCAAGTTTTAGAGCTAGGTACCTAGCAAGTTAAAATAAGGCTAGTCCGT
TATCAACTTGAAAAAGTGGCACCGAGTCGGTGCTTTTTTTGAAGCTCTGACAGCTAGCTCAGTCCTAGGT
ATAATGCTAGCCCCGGGAAAAGATCTAAAGAGGAGAAAGGATCTATGACAGAAGACCCGCAACATCTCAC
CCGCTCCGAGCGCTTCCGCTCGGCCATCGCCGCGTTCATCGACGCGCGGCGCGAGGCCAAGCTGAAGGGC
AATGAGGGCGATAGCGACACAGATTCCAAGTACGACTACGCCACCTGGCTGTCGGACGCGGCCCGCCGGG
TCAGCCAGATCCAGGCCGTGACCCATGTGCTCAAGGCCACACACCCCGATGCGCGCGGCAGCAGCCTACA
CGTCGCCCCCACCCGTTTGCAGGCGCATACGGAAGTCGGCACCCACGTGCTCGGCACGGACTATGCCGAA
GACGTGGTCGGCAACGCCGCGGCGCTGGACGTGTTCAAACTGCTCAAGCTTGAGGTCGACGGTCGGCGCC
TGCTCGACTGGATGCAGGACGACGACGCGGATCTGCGCGTGGCGCTGCATGACAATGCGAAGGTCGCCTC
GGACTGGATGGGGGCATTCTGCAATCTGGTCCGTCACGATGCCCTACCCAGTTCGCACCAGGCCGCCAAG
CAAGTGTACTGGCTAGTCGGCGACGAGCCGAGAGAGGATACCCACTACCACCTGCTGCAACCGCTGTTTT
CCAGCAGTCTGGCCCACGCAGTGCATGCGGATATTCAGGACGCGCGTTTCGGGGAACGCAACAAACAGGC
GCGACAGGCATATCGCGACAAGCACCCATTCGACGGCACCTACCACGACTACCGCAATCTGGTCGCACGC
AAACTGGGCGGCACCAAGCCGCAGAACATCAGCCAGCTCAATAGCGAGCGCGGCGGCATCAACTACCTGC
TGGCCTCGCTGCCACCGCGCTGGACGCAGGAAGAGCGTCCTCGCACGTTGCTCAAGCTGGACTCGGCGCT
GGATCGCTTCGCCTATTTCGATGAAGTGCCGACGCTGATCAAGAAGCTGGCGGATTTCCTGGCCACCGAT
CCCCCAAAGAACGATGCAACTCAGAAAAAACGCGAGGGCATGGAAAACGACTTGATCAACAAGCTGGCGC
TGTTTGCCGCCGAGACCGCAGTGCGTTTCGAGCCAGGCTGGAGCCGCAACCCGGACTGCGTATTGCCACT
CTCGCAGCAACTCTGGCTGGACGCCGAACGCGTGGAACTGCCAATCCGCATCGATCCGGAGCATGCAGAG
TGGGAACAGCAAGATCGCAACTTCGTGGACACTTACCATCTCGGTGATTGGCAGGACGAAATCGCCGGAC
AATTCGCCACTTGGCTCAATGACCGACTACGCGCCGCCGGGATCACCGGCCTCGGTGACGACCAGTACCG
GCATTGGGCCAAGCAAGCCATCGTCGATGCGGCTTGGCCCGTGCCGATGCGCCGACGCGCACCGGCCGGA
GGTGTGACATGAGCAGTTGTCCCCCTTTCGACCACTTGCTGGTGGTGCCGCACCTGCGCGTGCAGAACGC
CAATGCCGTTTCCAGCCCGCTCACCCACGGCTTTCCCTCGATCACCGCGTTCCTGGGCCTGATGTGGGCG
CTGGAACGCAAGGCGCGTATCGCCGGACTGGATCTGGCCTTCAACGCAGTCGGCGTGGTCTGCCACGACC
ATCAAGAACAGGTCACCCAAGGGAACTTCGTCAAGAGCTTCTGTCTGACCCGCAATCCGGTAAACAAAGA
CGGTGCAACCGCGGCGATTGTTGAGGAAGGCCGCATTCACTTGGAACTGAGCCTGGTATTCGCGGTGCAC
AGCATGCGCTGGCTAGGCGATCCGGCCACTCACGTCGCGGATCTGGCCGTGGTGACCAAGCTGCTGGCCG
GCATGCGCGTCGCTGGCGGCAGCGTGCTGCCGTCCACGCACGGCTGGCGTCCACGCCATCAAGCGCAGGT
CATCGCCTGCACTGGCACGCCGTCCGACCAGCAGGCGTTGTTCCGCAAACTACGACTGCGGCTGTTGCCC
GGCTTCGCCCTGGTGGCACGCGACGACCTGCTCGGCACGCGGCTGGCCGAACTGCAAGAACACACGCCCG
AGGCCACCGGCCTGCACGCTTGGCTTTCGCTGTCGCGCATCAACTGGCGTCACGTGCCGGATGCAGCGGC
TGGCAAAGGCGAGTGGCAACACGATCGCAGCGGCCGGGGCTGGATCGTGCCCATCCCGGTGGGCTACGGC
GCGCTCGGAGCCGTGCACAAGGCCGGCAGCGTGGCCAATGCACGCGATGCCAACACCCCGTTCCGCTTCG
TCGAGAGCCTCTACTCGGTCGGCGAATGGATCAGCCCGCACCGCCTGCAAACGCCGCATCACCTGCTCTG
GTACGCCGACAGCCAACCCGCTGCCGACCTGTACCGCTGCCGTAACGATTATCGCCCCGCCACCACCCAC
CACTTCGATTGACCACACGCACGACAAGGAATTCCATCATGGCTCACGATACCCTCAAGACCGCATCCGT
CCTCGCCTTCGAGCGCAAACTCGATCCGTCCGACGCGCTGTTCTTCTCCGGCAGTTGGTCCGCACGCCAT
ACGGCGCGCGATTGGCAGCCGGTGCGCATCCGCGAAAAGTCGGTGCGCGGCACCATTTCCAACCGGCTCA
AGGACAAGAGCAAGGAACAATCCGACCCGGCCAAACTCGACGCCGCCATCCAGAACCCCAACCTGCAAAC
CGTGGACGTCGCCGCACTCCCGCTGGAGGCGGACACGCTGAAAGTGCAGTTCACCCTACGCGTGCTTGAC
GGCACTGGCGAACCTTCGGCCTGCAACGATACCGACTATCGCAAGAAACTCCTCGGCACCGTCAGTGATT
ACTTGCAGCAGCATGGCTTCAGCGAGCTGGCACGGCGCTACGCGGCGAATCTCGCCAATGGTCGCTTCCT
CTGGCGCAACCGCATCGGTGCAGAACAGGTGGAGGTGCATGTCGCGCACCTGCGCGACGGTAACCCAGTG
ACGCAGTGGACCTTCCAGGCGCTTGACCATGCCCTACGCACGCTGTCCGCACCCAGCGACGCAGCCGAGA
GCCTGAACGCCTTGGCCGCGACCATCGCCGACGGCCTGACCGGCAAAACACATGTGCTGCTGCAAGTCAC
CGCCTTCGTCCGCATCGGTGCCGGTCAGGAAGTGTTCCCCTCGCAGGAACTGATCCTCGACCGCGGCCGC
GGCGACAAAAGCAAGACGCTCTACGCGGTCGGCGAAGGCGACAAAGCCGTGGCGGCGATTCACTCGCAGA
AGATCGGCAATGCACTGCGCACCATCGACACGTGGTATCCGGGCGTCGAGGAAAACGGCGCGATTGCCGT
CGAACCCTATGGCTCGGTCACCACGCAAGGCAAAGCGTATCGACAACCGAAGGACAAGCAGGACTTCTAC
AACCTGCTTGATGCGTGGGTGATCAAGGACAAAGTGCCGAGCGTGGAGCAACAGCATTTCGTCATCGCCA
CGTTGATTCGCGGCGGTGTGTTCGGCGAATCGAACTGAGGCAAGGCTATGCAGCATTATCTCGATCTGCA
TCTTCGCCCCGACCCGGAGCTTGCGCCCTATCAACTGCTTGGCGCGCTGTACGCGCGCCTGCACCGGTCC
CTGGTGACATTGAACACCACCAGGATCGGCGTGAGCTTTCCCGGCCATGACAACCGCGTACCGACTCTAG
GGACGCATCTGCGGCTGCATGGTGACGACAGCACCCTGCACCATCTGATGGCAACCACCTGGCTGCATGG
TGTTCGCGACCATGTGACCATCACCAGCATCGGTGCCGTGCCATCCGAGGCAGTGCACCGACAAGTGACG
CGTGTGCAGGCCAAAAGCAGCCCTGAACGCCTGCGTCGGCGTGCCATGCGCCGACATGGGATAAGTGAGG
ATCTCGCCGTCCAACGCATTCCAGATTCGGCGGCAGAACAGTTGCGACTTCCGTTCGTCGTACTGGGCAG
CCGCAGCACCGGCCAAACCGCGTTCCCGGTCTTCGTACGGCATGGCCCCGTACAGCAAGAACCCGTACCT
GGCGACTTCAGCAGTTATGGACTCAGCCGGGGAGCCACCGTTCCCTGGTTCTGATAACTCGAGTAAGGAT
CTCCAGGCATCAAATAAAACGAAAGGCTCAGTCGAAAGACTGGGCCTTTCGTTTTATCTGTTGTTTGTCG
GTGAACGCTCTCTACTAGAGTCACACTGGCTCACCTTCGGGTGGGCCTTTCTGCGTTTATACCTAGGGAG
ACGTCGGCGCTGCAGGCATGCAAGCTTGGCTGTTTTGGCGGATGAGAGAAGATTTTCAGCCTGATACAGA
TTAAATCAGAACGCAGAAGCGGTCTGATAAAACAGAATTTGCCTGGCGGCAGTAGCGCGGTGGTCCCACC
TGACCCCATGCCGAACTCAGAAGTGAAACGCCGTAGCGCCGATGGTAGTGTGGGGTCTCCCCATGCGAGA
GTAGGGAACTGCCAGGCATCAAATAAAACGAAAGGCTCAGTCGAAAGACTGKACCTAGGGAGACGTCGGC
GCTGCAGGCATGCAAGCTTGGCTGTTTTGGCGGATGAGAGAAGATTTTCAGCCTGATACAGATTAAATCA
GAACGCAGAAGCGGTCTGATAAAACAGAATTTGCCTGGCGGCAGTAGCGCGGTGGTCCCACCTGACCCCA
TGCCGAACTCAGAAGTGAAACGCCGTAGCGCCGATGGTAGTGTGGGGTCTCCCCATGCGAGAGTAGGGAA
CTGCCAGGCATCAAATAAAACGAAAGGCTCAGTCGAAAGACTGGGCCTTTCGTTTTATCTGTTGTTTGTC
GGTGAACGCTCTCCTGAGTAGGACAAATCCGCCGGGAGCGGATTTGAACGTTGCGAAGCAACGGCCCGGA
GGGTGGCGGGCAGGACGCCCGCCATAAACTGCCAGGCATCAAATTAAGCAGAAGGCCATCCTGACGGATG
GCCTTTTTGCGTTTCTACAAACTCTTTTGTTTATTTTTCTAAATACATTCAAATATGTATCCGCTCATGA
GACAATAACCCTGATAAATGCTTCAATAATATTGAAAAAGGAAGAGTATGAGTATTCAACATTTCCGTGT
CGCCCTTATTCCCTTTTTTGCGGCATTTTGCCTTCCTGTTTTTGCTCACCCAGAAACGCTGGTGAAAGTA
AAAGATGCTGAAGATCAGTTGGGTGCAGCAAACTATTAACTGGCGAACTACTTACTCTAGCTTCCCGGCA
ACAATTAATAGACTGGATGGAGGCGGATAAAGTTGCAGGACCACTTCTGCGCTCGGCCCTTCCGGCTGGC
TGGTTTATTGCTGATAAATCTGGAGCCGGTGAGCGTGGGTCTCGCGGTATCATTGCAGCACTGGGGCCAG
ATGGTAAGCCCTCCCGTATCGTAGTTATCTACACGACGGGGAGTCAGGCAACTATGGATGAACGAAATAG
ACAGATCGCTGAGATAGGTGCCTCACTGATTAAGCATTGGTAACTGTCAGACCAAGTTTACTCATATATA
CTTTAGATTGATT
[125 nt withheld, positions 8456-8580]
C
[93 nt withheld, positions 8582-8674]
